>Addgene plasmid #139788 | pALS343 (pGEX-2TP-cTevHis-Gibson/MCS) | addgene full sequence | sequence record 325053 | Addgene NGS Result
AGCTTATCGACTGCACGGTGCACCAATGCTTCTGGCGTCAGGCAGCCATCGGAAGCTGTGGTATGGCTGT
GCAGGTCGTAAATCACTGCATAATTCGTGTCGCTCAAGGCGCACTCCCGTTCTGGATAATGTTTTTTGCG
CCGACATCATAACGGTTCTGGCAAATATTCTGAAATGAGCTGTTGACAATTAATCATCGGCTCGTATAAT
GTGTGGAATTGTGAGCGGATAACAATTTCACACAGGAAACAGTATTCATGTCCCCTATACTAGGTTATTG
GAAAATTAAGGGCCTTGTGCAACCCACTCGACTTCTTTTGGAATATCTTGAAGAAAAATATGAAGAGCAT
TTGTATGAGCGCGATGAAGGTGATAAATGGCGAAACAAAAAGTTTGAATTGGGTTTGGAGTTTCCCAATC
TTCCTTATTATATTGATGGTGATGTTAAATTAACACAGTCTATGGCCATCATACGTTATATAGCTGACAA
GCACAACATGTTGGGTGGTTGTCCAAAAGAGCGTGCAGAGATTTCAATGCTTGAAGGAGCGGTTTTGGAT
ATTAGATACGGTGTTTCGAGAATTGCATATAGTAAAGACTTTGAAACTCTCAAAGTTGATTTTCTTAGCA
AGCTACCTGAAATGCTGAAAATGTTCGAAGATCGTTTATGTCATAAAACATATTTAAATGGTGATCATGT
AACCCATCCTGACTTCATGTTGTATGACGCTCTTGATGTTGTTTTATACATGGACCCAATGTGCCTGGAT
GCGTTCCCAAAATTAGTTTGTTTTAAAAAACGTATTGAAGCTATCCCACAAATTGATAAGTACTTGAAAT
CCAGCAAGTATATAGCATGGCCTTTGCAGGGCTGGCAAGCCACGTTTGGTGGTGGCGACCATCCTCCAAA
ATCGGATCTGGTTCCGCGTGGATCCCCGGGACTGGAAGTTCTGTTCCAGGGGCCCGGTGGTACAAGTTTG
TACAAAAAAGCCGGCTTGGGGTACCCAGCTTTCTTGTACAAAGTGGTGGAGAACCTGTACTTCCAATCCG
CTGGGCACCACCATCACCATCACTGAGGAATTCATCGTGACTGACTGACGATCTGCCTCGCGCGTTTCGG
TGATGACGGTGAAAACCTCTGACACATGCAGCTCCCGGAGACGGTCACAGCTTGTCTGTAAGCGGATGCC
GGGAGCAGACAAGCCCGTCAGGGCGCGTCAGCGGGTGTTGGCGGGTGTCGGGGCGCAGCCATGACCCAGT
CACGTAGCGATAGCGGAGTGTATAATTCTTGAAGACGAAAGGGCCTCGTGATACGCCTATTTTTATAGGT
TAATGTCATGATAATAATGGTTTCTTAGACGTCAGGTGGCACTTTTCGGGGAAATGTGCGCGGAACCCCT
ATTTGTTTATTTTTCTAAATACATTCAAATATGTATCCGCTCATGAGACAATAACCCTGATAAATGCTTC
AATAATATTGAAAAAGGAAGAGTATGAGTATTCAACATTTCCGTGTCGCCCTTATTCCCTTTTTTGCGGC
ATTTTGCCTTCCTGTTTTTGCTCACCCAGAAACGCTGGTGAAAGTAAAAGATGCTGAAGATCAGTTGGGT
GCACGAGTGGGTTACATCGAACTGGATCTCAACAGCGGTAAGATCCTTGAGAGTTTTCGCCCCGAAGAAC
GTTTTCCAATGATGAGCACTTTTAAAGTTCTGCTATGTGGCGCGGTATTATCCCGTGTTGACGCCGGGCA
AGAGCAACTCGGTCGCCGCATACACTATTCTCAGAATGACTTGGTTGAGTACTCACCAGTCACAGAAAAG
CATCTTACGGATGGCATGACAGTAAGAGAATTATGCAGTGCTGCCATAACCATGAGTGATAACACTGCGG
CCAACTTACTTCTGACAACGATCGGAGGACCGAAGGAGCTAACCGCTTTTTTGCACAACATGGGGGATCA
TGTAACTCGCCTTGATCGTTGGGAACCGGAGCTGAATGAAGCCATACCAAACGACGAGCGTGACACCACG
ATGCCTGCAGCAATGGCAACAACGTTGCGCAAACTATTAACTGGCGAACTACTTACTCTAGCTTCCCGGC
AACAATTAATAGACTGGATGGAGGCGGATAAAGTTGCAGGACCACTTCTGCGCTCGGCCCTTCCGGCTGG
CTGGTTTATTGCTGATAAATCTGGAGCCGGTGAGCGTGGGTCTCGCGGTATCATTGCAGCACTGGGGCCA
GATGGTAAGCCCTCCCGTATCGTAGTTATCTACACGACGGGGAGTCAGGCAACTATGGATGAACGAAATA
GACAGATCGCTGAGATAGGTGCCTCACTGATTAAGCATTGGTAACTGTCAGACCAAGTTTACTCATATAT
ACTTTAGATTGATTTAAAACTTCATTTTTAATTTAAAAGGATCTAGGTGAAGATCCTTTTTGATAATCTC
ATGACCAAAATCCCTTAACGTGAGTTTTCGTTCCACTGAGCGTCAGACCCCGTAGAAAAGATCAAAGGAT
CTTCTTGAGATCCTTTTTTTCTGCGCGTAATCTGCTGCTTGCAAACAAAAAAACCACCGCTACCAGCGGT
GGTTTGTTTGCCGGATCAAGAGCTACCAACTCTTTTTCCGAAGGTAACTGGCTTCAGCAGAGCGCAGATA
CCAAATACTGTCCTTCTAGTGTAGCCGTAGTTAGGCCACCACTTCAAGAACTCTGTAGCACCGCCTACAT
ACCTCGCTCTGCTAATCCTGTTACCAGTGGCTGCTGCCAGTGGCGATAAGTCGTGTCTTACCGGGTTGGA
CTCAAGACGATAGTTACCGGATAAGGCGCAGCGGTCGGGCTGAACGGGGGGTTCGTGCACACAGCCCAGC
TTGGAGCGAACGACCTACACCGAACTGAGATACCTACAGCGTGAGCTATGAGAAAGCGCCACGCTTCCCG
AAGGGAGAAAGGCGGACAGGTATCCGGTAAGCGGCAGGGTCGGAACAGGAGAGCGCACGAGGGAGCTTCC
AGGGGGAAACGCCTGGTATCTTTATAGTCCTGTCGGGTTTCGCCACCTCTGACTTGAGCGTCGATTTTTG
TGATGCTCGTCAGGGGGGCGGAGCCTATGGAAAAACGCCAGCAACGCGGCCTTTTTACGGTTCCTGGCCT
TTTGCTGGCCTTTTGCTCACATGTTCTTTCCTGCGTTATCCCCTGATTCTGTGGATAACCGTATTACCGC
CTTTGAGTGAGCTGATACCGCTCGCCGCAGCCGAACGACCGAGCGCAGCGAGTCAGTGAGCGAGGAAGCG
GAAGAGCGCCTGATGCGGTATTTTCTCCTTACGCATCTGTGCGGTATTTCACACCGCATAAATTCCGACA
CCATCGAATGGCGCAAAACCTTTCGCGGTATGGCATGATAGCGCCCGGAAGAGAGTCAATTCAGGGTGGT
GAATGTGAAACCAGTAACGTTATACGATGTCGCAGAGTATGCCGGTGTCTCTTATCAGACCGTTTCCCGC
GTGGTGAACCAGGCCAGCCACGTTTCTGCGAAAACGCGGGAAAAAGTGGAAGCGGCGATGGCGGAGCTGA
ATTACATTCCCAACCGCGTGGCACAACAACTGGCGGGCAAACAGTCGTTGCTGATTGGCGTTGCCACCTC
CAGTCTGGCCCTGCACGCGCCGTCGCAAATTGTCGCGGCGATTAAATCTCGCGCCGATCAACTGGGTGCC
AGCGTGGTGGTGTCGATGGTAGAACGAAGCGGCGTCGAAGCCTGTAAAGCGGCGGTGCACAATCTTCTCG
CGCAACGCGTCAGTGGGCTGATCATTAACTATCCGCTGGATGACCAGGATGCCATTGCTGTGGAAGCTGC
CTGCACTAATGTTCCGGCGTTATTTCTTGATGTCTCTGACCAGACACCCATCAACAGTATTATTTTCTCC
CATGAAGACGGTACGCGACTGGGCGTGGAGCATCTGGTCGCATTGGGTCACCAGCAAATCGCGCTGTTAG
CGGGCCCATTAAGTTCTGTCTCGGCGCGTCTGCGTCTGGCTGGCTGGCATAAATATCTCACTCGCAATCA
AATTCAGCCGATAGCGGAACGGGAAGGCGACTGGAGTGCCATGTCCGGTTTTCAACAAACCATGCAAATG
CTGAATGAGGGCATCGTTCCCACTGCGATGCTGGTTGCCAACGATCAGATGGCGCTGGGCGCAATGCGCG
CCATTACCGAGTCCGGGCTGCGCGTTGGTGCGGATATCTCGGTAGTGGGATACGACGATACCGAAGACAG
CTCATGTTATATCCCGCCGTTAACCACCATCAAACAGGATTTTCGCCTGCTGGGGCAAACCAGCGTGGAC
CGCTTGCTGCAACTCTCTCAGGGCCAGGCGGTGAAGGGCAATCAGCTGTTGCCCGTCTCACTGGTGAAAA
GAAAAACCACCCTGGCGCCCAATACGCAAACCGCCTCTCCCCGCGCGTTGGCCGATTCATTAATGCAGCT
GGCACGACAGGTTTCCCGACTGGAAAGCGGGCAGTGAGCGCAACGCAATTAATGTAAGTTAGCTCACTCA
TTAGGCACCCCAGGCTTTACACTTTATGCTTCCGGCTCGTATGTTGTGTGGAATTGTGAGCGGATAACAA
TTTCACACAGGAAACAGCTATGACCATGATTACGGATTCACTGGCCGTCGTTTTACAACGTCGTGACTGG
GAAAACCCTGGCGTTACCCAACTTAATCGCCTTGCAGCACATCCCCCTTTCGCCAGCTGGCGTAATAGCG
AAGAGGCCCGCACCGATCGCCCTTCCCAACAGTTGCGCAGCCTGAATGGCGAATGGCGCTTTGCCTGGTT
TCCGGCACCAGAAGCGGTGCCGGAAAGCTGGCTGGAGTGCGATCTTCCTGAGGCCGATACTGTCGTCGTC
CCCTCAAACTGGCAGATGCACGGTTACGATGCGCCCATCTACACCAACGTGACCTATCCCATTACGGTCA
ATCCGCCGTTTGTTCCCACGGAGAATCCGACGGGTTGTTACTCGCTCACATTTAATGTTGATGAAAGCTG
GCTACAGGAAGGCCAGACGCGAATTATTTTTGATGGCGTTGGAATT
Features (pLannotate 1.2.2; 18 found; start..end, strand, type, name):
    183..211     +  promoter       tac promoter: strong E. coli promoter; hybrid between the trp and lac UV5 promoters
    219..235     +  protein_bind   lac operator: The lac repressor binds to the lac operator to inhibit transcription in E. coli. This inhibition can be relieved by adding lactose or isopropyl-β-D-thiogalactopyranoside (IPTG). lac repressor encoded by lacI
    258..911     +  CDS            GST26_SCHJA: Experimental evidence at protein level: Swiss-Prot protein existence level 1. GST isoenzymes appear to play a central role in the parasite detoxification system. Other functions are also suspected including a role in increasing the solubility of haematin in the parasite gut. From Schistosoma japonicum (Blood fluke).
    972..996     +  protein_bind   attB1: mutant version of attB; recombination site for the Gateway® BP reaction BP Clonase™
   1003..1027    -  protein_bind   attB2: mutant version of attB; recombination site for the Gateway® BP reaction BP Clonase™
   1103..1142    +  CDS            rop (fragment): Rop protein, which maintains plasmids at low copy number; rop
   1244..1284    +  misc_feature   bom (fragment): basis of mobility region from pBR322
   1389..1493    +  promoter       AmpR promoter: bla
   1494..2354    +  CDS            AmpR: β-lactamase; bla; confers resistance to ampicillin, carbenicillin, and related antibiotics
   2525..3113    +  rep_origin     ori: high-copy-number ColE1/pMB1/pBR322/pUC origin of replication
   3299..3350    -  misc_feature   bom (fragment): basis of mobility region from pBR322
   3357..3434    +  promoter       lacI promoter: lacI
   3435..4517    +  CDS            lacI: lac repressor; lacI; The lac repressor binds to the lac operator to inhibit transcription in E. coli. This inhibition can be relieved by adding lactose or isopropyl-β-D-thiogalactopyranoside (IPTG).
   4530..4551    +  protein_bind   CAP binding site: CAP binding activates transcription in the presence of cAMP. E. coli catabolite activator protein
   4566..4596    +  promoter       lac promoter: promoter for the E. coli lac operon
   4604..4620    +  protein_bind   lac operator: The lac repressor binds to the lac operator to inhibit transcription in E. coli. This inhibition can be relieved by adding lactose or isopropyl-β-D-thiogalactopyranoside (IPTG). lac repressor encoded by lacI
   4640..4813    +  CDS            lacZα: LacZα fragment of β-galactosidase; lacZ fragment
   5077..107     -  CDS            yciV (fragment) (across the origin): RNAAM_ECOLI - Also known as trpH From Escherichia coli (strain K12).
