[The description below was written by a language model from this plasmid's Addgene catalogue record and pLannotate feature annotations shown in this document.]
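Description:
pALS343 (pGEX-2TP-cTevHis-Gibson/MCS) is an empty bacterial expression backbone derived from pGEX-2T, designed for producing recombinant proteins in E. coli with a tag at each end. It is about 5.1 kb, replicates from a ColE1/pMB1-type origin, and is selected with ampicillin through the β-lactamase (AmpR) gene. The record lists its copy number as unknown. Expression is driven by the strong hybrid tac promoter followed by a lac operator. The plasmid also carries its own lacI gene with its promoter, so the lac repressor keeps transcription off until IPTG is added. Other annotated elements (a lac promoter/operator with a lacZα fragment, short bom and rop fragments, and a small yciV/trpH fragment) look like leftovers of the pGEX lineage rather than functional parts of the design.

The expression cassette encodes Schistosoma japonicum glutathione S-transferase (GST) as an N-terminal fusion partner, which the record says can be removed with PreScission protease or thrombin. Downstream of GST lies a cloning region that accepts cDNAs by restriction enzyme cloning or Gibson assembly. The annotation places closely spaced attB1 and attB2 sequences here, although the record does not mention Gateway cloning. According to the catalogue fields, the insert is then read through into a TEV-cleavable C-terminal 6xHis tag. The protease sites and the His tag were not picked up as features in the automated annotation.

Having a tag at each end permits sequential glutathione and metal-affinity purification, which can enrich for full-length product, and both tags can then be removed. The depositor suggests moving verified clones into an expression strain such as BL21(DE3)pLysS for protein production.
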