Addgene plasmid #139788: pALS343 (pGEX-2TP-cTevHis-Gibson/MCS)
Purpose: (Empty Backbone) Vector for recombinant protein expression in E. coli; PreScission-cleavable N-terminal GST and TEV-cleavable C-terminal 6xHis
Depositing lab: Arneet Saltzman. Depositing organization: University of Toronto. Publication: Multiple Histone Methyl-Lysine Readers Ensure Robust Development and Germline Immortality in Caenorhabditis elegans. Saltzman AL, Soo MW, Aram R, Lee JT. Genetics. 2018 Nov;210(3):907-923. doi: 10.1534/genetics.118.301518. Epub 2018 Sep 5. PubMed 30185429.
Backbone
  Vector backbone: pGEX-2T
  Vector type: Bacterial Expression
  Tag / fusion protein: GST (cleavable by PreScission Protease or Thrombin) (N terminal on backbone); 6xHis (cleavable by TEV protease) (C terminal on backbone)
Growth in bacteria
  Bacterial resistance: Ampicillin, 100 μg/mL
  Growth temperature: 37°C
  Growth strain: DH5alpha
  Copy number: Unknown
Gene/Insert
  Cloning method: Gibson Cloning
Terms and licenses: Academic/Nonprofit Terms; Industry Terms: Not Available to Industry
Depositor comments: Clone cDNA into vector using standard Restriction Enzyme cloning or using Gibson Assembly Transform verified plasmid into an expression strain (e.g. BL21(DE3)pLysS) for recombinant protein production.
How to cite: pALS343 (pGEX-2TP-cTevHis-Gibson/MCS) was a gift from Arneet Saltzman (Addgene plasmid # 139788 ; http://n2t.net/addgene:139788 ; RRID:Addgene_139788)
